Addgene plasmid #19623: pGC200
Depositing lab: Jane Hubbard. Depositing organization: NYU Grossman School of Medicine. Publication: A "FLP-Out" system for controlled gene expression in Caenorhabditis elegans. Voutev R, Hubbard EJ. Genetics. 2008 Sep;180(1):103-19. doi: 10.1534/genetics.108.090274. PubMed 18723890.
Backbone
  Vector backbone: pGC93
  Vector type: Worm Expression ; FLP/FRT
Growth in bacteria
  Bacterial resistance: Ampicillin, 100 μg/mL
  Growth temperature: 37°C
  Growth strain: DH5alpha
  Copy number: High Copy
Gene/Insert
  Gene/Insert name: Ppro-1<4xNLS-GFP::let-858(3’)-(Cbr)unc-119(+)<1xNLS-lacZ::unc-54(3’)
  Species: C. elegans (nematode), S. cerevisiae (budding yeast); A. victoria
  Cloning method: Restriction Enzyme
  Sequencing primers: 5′ M13R
Terms and licenses: Academic/Nonprofit Terms; Industry Terms: Not Available to Industry
How to cite: pGC200 was a gift from Jane Hubbard (Addgene plasmid # 19623 ; http://n2t.net/addgene:19623 ; RRID:Addgene_19623)
