[The description below was written by a language model from this plasmid's Addgene catalogue record and pLannotate feature annotations shown in this document.]
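Description:
pGC200 is a C. elegans expression plasmid built on the pGC93 backbone that serves as a "FLP-Out" reporter, a construct whose output switches from one gene to another when FLP recombinase is present. In E. coli it is maintained as a high-copy plasmid through a ColE1/pUC-type origin and selected with ampicillin via the β-lactamase gene. Remnants of lac regulatory sequence and pBR322-derived rop/bom fragments are also annotated in the backbone.

The payload, as named in the record, is Ppro-1<4xNLS-GFP::let-858(3')-(Cbr)unc-119(+)<1xNLS-lacZ::unc-54(3'), where "<" marks an FRT site. The feature table is consistent with this layout. A roughly 3.3 kb region flanked by Gateway attB1 and attB2 sites lies upstream, presumably the pro-1 promoter; the mnk-1 fragments annotated inside it probably reflect neighbouring genomic sequence. It is followed by two FRT sites in the same orientation. These bracket an Aequorea victoria-derived GFP coding sequence and an unc-119 rescue gene, which the insert name identifies as the C. briggsae version. Downstream of the second FRT sits a full-length E. coli lacZ coding sequence.

Before recombination, the pro-1 promoter should drive nuclear-localised GFP, and the let-858 3' end should terminate expression so that lacZ remains silent. FLP, the S. cerevisiae 2μ plasmid recombinase, excises the FRT-flanked cassette and brings nuclear-localised β-galactosidase with the unc-54 3' end under promoter control. The unc-119(+) gene is commonly used as a transformation marker through rescue of unc-119 mutant worms, and it would be lost along with GFP on excision. The construct is suited to testing and visualising spatially or temporally controlled FLP-mediated gene activation in worms.
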