Features (pLannotate 1.2.2; 24 found; start..end, strand, type, name):
    237..392     -  CDS            mrpl-49 (fragment): RM49_CAEEL - Protein inferred from homology: Swiss-Prot protein existence level 3. From Caenorhabditis elegans.
    443..474     -  misc_feature   MCS (fragment): pBluescript multiple cloning site
    475..499     +  protein_bind   attB1: mutant version of attB; recombination site for the Gateway® BP reaction BP Clonase™
    660..896     +  CDS            mnk-1 (fragment): MNK_CAEEL - Experimental evidence at transcript level: Swiss-Prot protein existence level 2. Serine/threonine-protein kinase which is required in the germline to regulate positively lifespan (PubMed:17277769). May play a role in body wall muscle contraction (PubMed:25851606). May be involved in embryonic cytokinesis (PubMed:19528325). From Caenorhabditis elegans.
    947..1348    +  CDS            mnk-1 (fragment): MNK_CAEEL - Experimental evidence at transcript level: Swiss-Prot protein existence level 2. Serine/threonine-protein kinase which is required in the germline to regulate positively lifespan (PubMed:17277769). May play a role in body wall muscle contraction (PubMed:25851606). May be involved in embryonic cytokinesis (PubMed:19528325). From Caenorhabditis elegans.
   3819..3843    -  protein_bind   attB2: mutant version of attB; recombination site for the Gateway® BP reaction BP Clonase™
   3882..3929    -  protein_bind   FRT: FLP-mediated recombination occurs in the 8-bp core sequence TCTAGAAA (Turan and Bode, 2011). FLP recombinase from the Saccharomyces cerevisiae 2μ plasmid
   3932..3951    -  misc_feature   MCS (fragment): pUC18/19 multiple cloning site
   4130..4990    +  CDS            sg25: sg25 is a basic (constitutively fluorescent) green fluorescent protein published in 1997, derived from Aequorea victoria.
   6307..6324    -  misc_feature   P element 5' end (fragment): No description available
   6435..7277    +  CDS            unc-119: UN119_CAEEL - Experimental evidence at protein level: Swiss-Prot protein existence level 1. Myristoyl-binding protein that acts as a cargo adapter: specifically binds the myristoyl moiety of a subset of N-terminally myristoylated proteins and is required for their localization. Plays a key role in ciliary membrane localization of proteins. Required for the establishment or function of the nervous system. From Caenorhabditis elegans.
   7596..7643    -  protein_bind   FRT: FLP-mediated recombination occurs in the 8-bp core sequence TCTAGAAA (Turan and Bode, 2011). FLP recombinase from the Saccharomyces cerevisiae 2μ plasmid
   7778..7861    +  CDS            trpS (fragment): SYW_ECOLI - Experimental evidence at protein level: Swiss-Prot protein existence level 1. Catalyzes the attachment of tryptophan to tRNA(Trp). Amino acylates tRNA(Trp) with both L- and D-tryptophan, although D-tryptophan is a poor substrate (PubMed:10918062). From Escherichia coli (strain K12).
   7868..11422   +  CDS            lacZ: BGAL_ECOLI - Experimental evidence at protein level: Swiss-Prot protein existence level 1. From Escherichia coli (strain K12).
  12039..12134   +  CDS            aex-5 (fragment): AEX5_CAEEL - Also known as kpc-3 From Caenorhabditis elegans.
  12301..12336   +  CDS            rop (fragment): Rop protein, which maintains plasmids at low copy number; rop
  12438..12537   +  misc_feature   bom (fragment): basis of mobility region from pBR322
  12635..12739   +  promoter       AmpR promoter: bla
  12740..13600   +  CDS            AmpR: β-lactamase; bla; confers resistance to ampicillin, carbenicillin, and related antibiotics
  13771..14359   +  rep_origin     ori: high-copy-number ColE1/pMB1/pBR322/pUC origin of replication
  14542..14634   +  CDS            lacI (fragment): lac repressor; lacI; The lac repressor binds to the lac operator to inhibit transcription in E. coli. This inhibition can be relieved by adding lactose or isopropyl-β-D-thiogalactopyranoside (IPTG).
  14647..14668   +  protein_bind   CAP binding site: CAP binding activates transcription in the presence of cAMP. E. coli catabolite activator protein
  14683..14713   +  promoter       lac promoter: promoter for the E. coli lac operon
  14717..14739   +  protein_bind   lac operator (fragment): The lac repressor binds to the lac operator to inhibit transcription in E. coli. This inhibition can be relieved by adding lactose or isopropyl-β-D-thiogalactopyranoside (IPTG). lac repressor encoded by lacI
>Addgene plasmid #19623 | pGC200 | depositor full sequence | sequence record 9255 | Author sequence
AAGCTTGGGCTGCAGTTTGTGCAACAAATTGAGGAAGGCATTCTAGAGAAGAATTTCGGCATTTCGCAAT
GATACAAAATGAAGAGAATAAGGAAATGACGGTGAAATAACCGGTTTGAAGGTAAAAATGATAAAGTAGA
CAATTGAATTTTTCTAGTTCATTCTCCAACAATAAATTCACAACAAAACAAATCTGCCTAGATAAAAAAC
TAAAAGATATATCAAGAATACATCTAGAATCCTTTGCTGTAGAAGAATTGCTCAATAAGAACACGTGGAG
CTCCTTTAATTTTGATACGACCTTTCAACTCATCGACGTGACTGGCGATCGAATGTCCAAGATGTTCTTC
AAGATAGGAGCGGAGATCATTTTCGCAAGCCTGAAAGATATTTATGTTGATTCAGGATTTAATAATGTTC
CCAACTTACAAAAATGTCTCCGTCGAGGTCGACGGTATCGATAAGCTTGATATCACAAGTTTGTACAAAA
AAGCAGGCTGTTCATTGACTGTGGAGCCTGGAAATGGAGGAGAAAGTAAATTTGATGATTACTAATACTT
CGCTGTCTTTAGAGGACGCGGAGATTGTGAGACTTGAAACATTTTATAAATTTTTTAATTTTACTCAGAA
ATAAAATACTTAATTTCTAATTTTTTTAAAGATTCAACGCTGATCAAATTCTCTCTCATCGCTGGCTCCA
ACAATCCGCCGCTTCTACGATTCTCCAAACTCCATCCAATCTCATTAACCGCAAGGATTCGGCACGTGAT
GTTCAACAAATGTCCGAGCACTTTAATCTGATGAACCGACTTGCGGACACTCGTCTTTCGGCGAGATTCG
ACAATAAAATGACGATGAGCGAGTGTGGAAGTGACTTGGGAACTGCTACTATTCAGTTAGTTTATTATTT
TTAAATCTTTAGTTCTAATTTAAAATTCTTTTCAGTGGTGACGGATCCTTCCTATCCATGGGTGGCGAAC
CTTTTGGCACTTTCCCACGAAAGAAATCTGTTGGAATTGCCATCGAAAAATCACGAAGTGGAGAGTTCAC
ACCGCCAATCAGTCGTGCTTCTCCTACAACTCCACCTCCATCGATGCTCAATTTGAGCGAAGATCTTACT
GATTCACCGGTCAAAAGAAGATCTGCCGACGATTCGGGAACCTTTTCGCTCTTCTCTCCAGCATCATCAA
ACGGAGACGATTCGATCTGTTCTCCACCAATGGTGTTTGTCGATATGCCATCTATTCAACTGTTCGGTAC
TGGAGCATTGCTTACTTCAGTTCAAATGACGCCTCGTCACACCACCGAAGACGACGCATCATTGAAGTCG
TTTGAGGACGAGCAGGAGGTTTGTTTCGTCAGAATCTGTAATAATTTTGAACTAAACTATTTTAATTTCA
GAATGCGAATCCCATCCATCGCATCGAGACTCAGGTCAACGTCTAAACCAAATCTTCGTCGTTGCTCCTC
CTTCTCATTTAACACACAACCTCTCACCAAACCTCTCGAACTCTATCTAAGATCGCCACTTTTTTTTTCT
GTTTTTAAAAATCCCCTTGTATGTAGTTTTGTCATTTTATTTCTCTTGCAATCAAATGCACTCTTGTTCT
CATTTCACACGAATATTTCGTTTTGTGTGTTCGAAAATGTTGGAAAAAATCATCTAGATTTTAGTATTAG
TTTTTTATTTTCAACATTTTTGAAAACCACCAATCCACCATCAATTGCTCTACATTGTAAATAGCAAGCG
TTGATCTGCACCATCTCTTCTTGTTTTCTTTTTCATTTTTACTCTTTGACTTAGAAACGTGTACAGTACG
GGGTTGATCACATTTTCGTGCTGGAAATGCGCTGAATTTGTGACCAACTGCGACCTAATTTGCGTGTACA
AATGCCCATCCGCCCCCTCAACTCTAAAATGCATTGCTGGTGTTGTTGTTACTACGAGATCCCCAAATTT
AAACAGAATGCTGGAAATACGCTGTTTTCCCATCCACTCATTGTTGACCCGATTTGTTGTTGATCTGAAG
AGTTTTTTATTCTTTGCATTGACATCAATTTCTGTTATTTTTTTTGTATTTATCATCTTTTTATCATCTT
CTTTGCCTACTCCCGAATCCCCTGTAACATCATCACCACATACTTTTTTCTAAGATCTGACAATCATTCA
CATTAGATTTTCAGCAGTTTTCAAGATTTTTCTAGTTGCCACTGCTGAAAATTTTTCTTGCAACCACGTT
GCACCCTTTTTCCACATACTCCCCACCCTCTAAGACCTGTAAAACACGTGTACAAAATCAGAGATAATGT
CGAGTTTCCCAGTGACTAGTTGAGCTCTTTTGATTCTCAGATCCTGAAATTCCTGAAAAAGTTTTCAATT
CTGAAAGTCGAGAGCTCTCCGAGCACTGCTCCCTATCGGTGTACATACCCGCCTTTTAGTCGGAAAATTG
TTGATTTGTGAAAAGAGTACTGTAGGAGATTTTTCTCTCGGCAGTTCTCCTTTTATTACCTTCCATCCAT
CCCGAGGATCGTTTGCAAAGCGTGTTTGACATCCAGTCTCCCAACTTTTTCTCTGATTCTCCTCCATTTG
TTGTACATTTTGCTTTTAGTTTCTAACGCCTAATTCCAACATCGGCCCCCAGTTTCTTTTCGTTTAGTAG
AATTGACGGCTAAACTTTGGTTTACCATTCAGAAGTCACCTTTAAAATCATGGTTTTGTCTGTCATATTA
GGCCCTCTAGGCTCAGAATACTCAGAATAAGATTAGGAAAAAACCCCAAAAAAATGAAGTAGTTTTTGTA
GTTTGTCTTCATCACGGTTTGGAATAGCCAAACCCATCCCAAACCAGTCTTGCAAAACATCTAGCTTGAC
TTAACTCCCGAGAACCCCACAGAAAGAAGCCCGTGTACCCCCAACCGTCCCACTCAATTGTTGTACGATC
TCTTGTGCTGAAAATGTCGAAAATGTTGGTGAAAGCTAACTTTTTTCGATTTTTCCGGTTTGTCACAAAA
ATCCTTCCCCGCCTATCTCGTTGCTGGAGAATACACACACACGGGCCTGGTTTTGGTTTCCTTCTTCTCC
CAAATTTCCCAACAAAATTTTTCTTAATTAACGGAATCCCGAAATCACTTTAATTTTTATATGGAGTTCA
CGCTCTATCTCTTCTCGATACCATTTTCCCCCACGTTCTTCCTGTCCTTTCTTCTTCATAACTTATTTTC
TTTGTCTCCCACTTTCTCTCTTGTAGTAAATTAATATCCCTTTCTTCTGTTCTGCTCTGAAATTCTAATG
TTATATTTATTTTTTATAGAAATGCTTCACGAAGTTCGGAAAGAATGATAATGGTTTCGAATGGAGAATA
AACTGTGAATAATATATTTAAATGATTTTTTACATCACATGAAAAGAACATACAATGCATATAAGAGTTT
GATACTATTGATTTTATCTGCTACCTTTCACGAAACGGAAATTAGCCGTTTTTTCAAATTTTATGAGTAA
AAAGTTGTGGAATCGCAAGCTACGCCTCATGTGTGTACAAAAAAATAATGTAAACCGATCAAAAATATAA
AATTCTAGTGAAAATTTGATATTTCTTATTAAATCGAAAACTTCGATTAAAAACATGTTTTTTTTGTCTC
GTAAATCCTACGTCTGCAAACACCGATGACTTAGACTGCGGACTAGGCGCCAAATTCTACGCGCAAGTTG
TCCAAGCTTTTTTTCTCATCATTTTTTTCTTTTTCTCCCCTTTTAAAACTTTTAAATAACTTTTGTTATA
AAATCTAAAGTTTTTCTATATTTCAGCTACTTTTGGTGACCCAGCTTTCTTGTACAAAGTGGTGATATCA
GATCCACTAGTTCTAGCTTCAAAAGCGCTCTGAAGTTCCTATACTTTCTAGAGAATAGGAACTTCGGAAT
AGGAACTTCAAGATCCCCGGGTACCGAGCTCAGAAAAAATGACTGCTCCAAAGAAGAAGCGTAAGGTACC
GGCAGAAAAAATGACTGCTCCAAAGAAGAAGCGTAAGGTACCGGCAGAAAAAATGACTGCTCCAAAGAAG
AAGCGTAAGGTACCGGCAGAAAAAATGACTGCTCCAAAGAAGAAGCGTAAGGTACCGGTAGAAAAAATGA
GTAAAGGAGAAGAACTTTTCACTGGAGTTGTCCCAATTCTTGTTGAATTAGATGGTGATGTTAATGGGCA
CAAATTTTCTGTCAGTGGAGAGGGTGAAGGTGATGCAACATACGGAAAACTTACCCTTAAATTTATTTGC
ACTACTGGAAAACTACCTGTTCCATGGGTAAGTTTAAACATATATATACTAACTAACCCTGATTATTTAA
ATTTTCAGCCAACACTTGTCACTACTTTCTGTTATGGTGTTCAATGCTTCTCGAGATACCCAGATCATAT
GAAACGGCATGACTTTTTCAAGAGTGCCATGCCCGAAGGTTATGTACAGGAAAGAACTATATTTTTCAAA
GATGACGGGAACTACAAGACACGTAAGTTTAAACAGTTCGGTACTAACTAACCATACATATTTAAATTTT
CAGGTGCTGAAGTCAAGTTTGAAGGTGATACCCTTGTTAATAGAATCGAGTTAAAAGGTATTGATTTTAA
AGAAGATGGAAACATTCTTGGACACAAATTGGAATACAACTATAACTCACACAATGTATACATCATGGCA
GACAAACAAAAGAATGGAATCAAAGTTGTAAGTTTAAACATGATTTTACTAACTAACTAATCTGATTTAA
ATTTTCAGAACTTCAAAATTAGACACAACATTGAAGATGGAAGCGTTCAACTAGCAGACCATTATCAACA
AAATACTCCAATTGGCGATGGCCCTGTCCTTTTACCAGACAACCATTACCTGTCCACACAATCTGCCCTT
TCGAAAGATCCCAACGAAAAGAGAGACCACATGGTCCTTCTTGAGTTTGTAACAGCTGCTGGGATTACAC
ATGGCATGGACGAACTATACAAAAGCCCACAAGCTTTGGAATTCGCTAGCCGGCCATACAAGTAATCCGG
ATGATCGACGCCAACGTCGTTGAATTTTCAAATTTTAAATACTGAATATTTGTTTTTTTTCCTATTATTT
ATTTATTCTCTTTGTGTTTTTTTTCTTGCTTTCTAAAAAATTAATTCAATCCAAATCTAAACATGAGCGG
TTTTTTTTCTCTTTCCGTCTCCCAATTCGTATTCCGCTCCTCTCATCTGAACACAATGTGCAAGTTTATT
TATCTTCTCGCTTTCATTTCATTAGGACGTGGGGGGAATTGGTGGAAGGGGGAAACACACAAAAGGATGA
TGGAAATGAAATAAGGACACACAATATGCAACAACATTCAATTCAGAAATATGGAGGAAGGTTTAAAAGA
AAACATAAAAATATATAGAGGAGGAAGGAAAACTAGTCTAGAATCCTATGCTTGCACTTTGAGCCAATTT
ATCCAAGTCCTTGTAAAAAGTATTCGAAAATTGTTAACGGATAAAATGTTTATTATAATATCAAAAACAA
TTTGTCAGTTGACCACTTTTTGATATATTTGACAGAAACCGGGATGAATTGGCTCAAAGTTAGGGCGCCC
TTCTATTACAGGGTTTCTGATAACAAACCGGTTATTAACTCCCAACAAGGGATGATTTCAATTCATCATG
CTCAAATTGACCCAAATTAAGTTACATGACAAATTCATCGCCCTTTTCAACTCTTCTTGGCTCATCATCT
GTTATTCTGTTCCTATTCTGTCTGCACCCTATACCCCTTTGCATACTCTCTCGTCATTCCTTTCTTGGAT
AGTGTCTTCTTCTCCCCAGCTCTGCTACTTCTATGACTTGCGCCCGCTGCTTTTCCGCTCGTTCCTCTCC
TCTCTGACGTCTTCTTCTGCTTCTTTTCTCCTTCCTTTTTCCCTTCTCAATCTTCCTCTTTTTCCCATTT
CTGTCAATCATTCGAAGAAGAAGAAGAAGAAGACCCTCATTCATTTCATTTTTTTTTCTGTCGGTGTGTG
CTGCTCGGTTAAGAGTGAGCTCTCTATTCCACGTCTTCTTCTTTTTCTTCTTCGATTCGAATCAATCACT
CCACCAAAACGCATTCGTTTTTGGGATTCACCCCGCGGTTCGCAACAGGTTTCTTTTTCAAATTATTAGC
GTTATAAATAGAAAAATGGTGGAGTTTCAATAAAAATGATAATTTACAAAGTGTATTTTGATTACATGTA
CTCAAAAAGGTTGAAATTTTTCATACCAGTTTTCCGGAAATCCATCTGATATCATTATCGTATTTTTCTT
TTTAAAAATGTTTTCAAAAAAAAACAAAATATAGCTGGTTATTTGGCACCCTCTAATTACCATTTTCCTG
TCACACCACACTCTTTTCCTTCTTCCACTTCTTTCCGTTTTCAGCCGCTTCCAACCAAACCGATATGAAA
GCCGAGCAACAACAATCGATTCCACCCGGCTCGGCGACCTTCCCGTCGCAGGTGAGACTCAGAAAACTAG
AGAAACCGCTCAACTAACTCTTGATATCCGATTTCATTCTTTTCTCTTTTCTTTTTGTTGAACTTTTCCA
TATTTCCAGATGCCACGGCCACCACCAAGCACCGAACAAGGAATCACAACGGAATCGGAGCTTGCGAAGA
AAGCTCAAATCACTCCGAACGACGTTTTAGCACTTCCGGGAATCACTCAAGGTATCTTGCTCCCTTTGGA
TTTCAGTTTAAAACATAAATTTAGGATTCTTATGCTCCCCATCTGCGAACATCTATAACATCGAGTTCAC
CAAGTTCCAAATCCGTGATCTGGACACTGAGCAAGTGCTTTTCGAGATCGCCAAACCGGAGAACGATCAG
GAGAATGATGAGTCGCCACAGGAGTCGGCAAGATACGTGCGTTATAGATTTGCTCCAAACTTTTTGAAAC
TCAAAACGGTCGGAGCAACTGTGGAATTCAAAGTAGGAGACATCCCAATCCATCATTTCCGAATGATCGA
ACGTCACTTCTTCAAAGATCGCCTTCTGAAGTGTTTTGACTTTGAATTCGGATTCTGTATTCCGAATTCA
CGAAACAACTGTGAACATATCTATGAGTTCCCTCAACTCTCTCAACAACTCAGTGAGTCATTATTCTAAA
AAGTACAATTCAAAAGACTAATCTCTTTTTCAGTGGACGACATGATCAACAATCCAAACGAGACTCGTTC
TGACAGCTTCTATTTCGTCGATAACAAACTCGTCATGCACAACAAAGCCGACTACTCATATGATGCATAA
ATATTTAATACAAAAATGTTCTGGATAATTATTCTGTCGAATAGAAAAAAAACTCCAAATGTGATTAAAT
TCCAATAATTCCTGTCTAGTTTGTTCCTTCCCCTTCCCCTTCTCATGTTCAATGCATTCCTAAGCTTTTC
AGTTCCCCCCTTGTTTCTATATTTTTTCGCTGTCCTGTCACACTCGCTAAAAACACTAATCACACGGAAA
TCTGTTTTCAATAAAAACTCCAACTTTAACTCATTTTCAATTTCAACTGAAAGATTTTTTCATTAGAGAA
TGTCTAGGCATGCAAGCTAGCTTCAAAAGCGCTCTGAAGTTCCTATACTTTCTAGAGAATAGGAACTTCG
GAATAGGAACTTCAAGATCCCCGGGATTGGCCAAAGGACCCAAAGGTATGTTTCGAATGATACTAACATA
ACATAGAACATTTTCAGGAGGACCCTTGGAGGGTACCGAGCTCAGAAAAAATGACTGCTCCAAAGAAGAA
GCGTAAGGTACCGGTGGGTGAAGACCAGAAACAGCACCTCGAACTGAGCCGCGATATTGCCCAGCGTTTC
AACGCGCTGTATGGCGAGATCGATCCCGTCGTTTTACAACGTCGTGACTGGGAAAACCCTGGCGTTACCC
AACTTAATCGCCTTGCAGCACATCCCCCTTTCGCCAGCTGGCGTAATAGCGAAGAGGCCCGCACCGATCG
CCCTTCCCAACAGTTGCGAAGGTAAGTTTAAACAGATCCATACTAACTAACTTGTTCTGACATAATTTTC
AGCTTGAATGGCGAATGGCGCTTTGCCTGGTTTCCGGCACCAGAAGCGGTGCCGGAAAGCTGGCTGGAGT
GCGATCTTCCTGAGGCCGATACTGTCGTCGTCCCCTCAAACTGGCAGATGCACGGTTACGATGCGCCCAT
CTACACCAACGTAACCTATCCCATTACGGTCAATCCGCCGTTTGTTCCCACGGAGAATCCGACGGGTTGT
TACTCGCTCACATTTAATGTTGATGAAAGCTGGCTACAGGAAGGCCAGACGCGAATTATTTTTGATGGCG
TTAACTCGGCGTTTCATCTGTGGTGCAACGGGCGCTGGGTCGGTTACGGCCAGGTAAGTTTAATTAAGTT
GATACTAACTAACAAAGATCTGATTAATTTTCAGGACAGTCGTTTGCCGTCTGAATTTGACCTGAGCGCA
TTTTTACGCGCCGGAGAAAACCGCCTCGCGGTGATGGTGCTGCGTTGGAGTGACGGCAGTTATCTGGAAG
ATCAGGATATGTGGCGGATGAGCGGCATTTTCCGTGACGTCTCGTTGCTGCATAAACCGACTACACAAAT
CAGCGATTTCCATGTTGCCACTCGCTTTAATGATGATTTCTCCCGCGCTGTACTGGAGGCTGAAGTCCAG
GTAAGTTTAAACAGGATCTTACTAACTAACATGCTAACACTGAATTTTCAGATGTGCGGCGAGTTGCGTG
ACTACCTACGGGTAACAGTTTCTTTATGGCAGGGTGAAACGCAGGTCGCCAGCGGCACCGCGCCTTTCGG
CGGTGAAATTATCGATGAGCGTGGTGGTTATGCCGATCGCGTCACACTACGTCTGAACGTCGAAAACCCG
AAACTGTGGAGCGCCGAAATCCCGAATCTCTATCGTGCGGTGGTTGAACTGCACACCGCCGACGGCACGC
TGATTGAAGCAGAAGCCTGCGATGTCGGTTTCCGCGAGGTGCGGATTGAAAATGGTCTGCTGCTGCTGAA
CGGCAAGCCGTTGCTGATTCGAGGCGTTAACCGTCACGAGCATCATCCTCTGCATGGTCAGGTCATGGAT
GAGCAGACGATGGTGCAGGATGTAAGTTTAAACTATTCGTTACTAACTAACTTTAAACATTTAAATTTTC
AGATCCTGCTGATGAAGCAGAACAACTTTAACGCCGTGCGCTGTTCGCATTATCCGAACCATCCGCTGTG
GTACACGCTGTGCGACCGCTACGGCCTGTATGTGGTGGATGAAGCCAATATTGAAACCCACGGCATGGTG
CCAATGAATCGTCTGACCGATGATCCGCGCTGGCTACCGGCGATGAGCGAACGCGTAACGCGAATGGTGC
AGCGCGATCGTAATCACCCGAGTGTGATCATCTGGTCGCTGGGGAATGGTAAGTTTAAACAGTTGAATAC
TAACTAACGGAGATCTTTGAAATTTTCAGAATCAGGCCACGGCGCTAATCACGACGCGCTGTATCGCTGG
ATCAAATCTGTCGATCCTTCCCGCCCGGTGCAGTATGAAGGCGGCGGAGCCGACACCACGGCCACCGATA
TTATTTGCCCGATGTACGCGCGCGTGGATGAAGACCAGCCCTTCCCGGCTGTGCCGAAATGGTCCATCAA
AAAATGGCTTTCGCTACCTGGAGAGACGCGCCCGCTGATTCTTTGCGAGGTAAGTTTAAACAGAACTCTA
CTAACTAACACATTAGATCCTAATTTTCAGTACGCTCACGCGATGGGCAACAGTCTTGGCGGTTTCGCTA
AATACTGGCAGGCGTTTCGTCAGTATCCCCGTTTACAGGGCGGCTTCGTCTGGGACTGGGTGGATCAGTC
GCTGATTAAATATGATGAAAACGGCAACCCGTGGTCGGCTTACGGCGGTGATTTTGGCGATACGCCGAAC
GATCGCCAGTTCTGTATGAACGGTCTGGTCTTTGCCGACCGCACGCCGCATCCAGCGTAAGTTTAAACAA
TAACCTACTAACTAACGTAGATAATTTAAATTTTCAGGCTGACGGAAGCAAAACACCAGCAGCAGTTTTT
CCAGTTCCGTTTATCCGGGCAAACCATCGAAGTGACCAGCGAATACCTGTTCCGTCATAGCGATAACGAG
CTCCTGCACTGGATGGTGGCGCTGGATGGTAAGCCGCTGGCAAGCGGTGAAGTGCCTCTGGATGTCGCTC
CACAAGGTAAACAGTTGATTGAACTGCCTGAACTACCGCAGCCGGAGAGCGCCGGGCAACTCTGGCTCAC
AGTACGCGTAGTGCAACCGAACGCGACCGCATGGTCAGAAGCCGGGCACATCAGCGCATGGCAGCAGTGG
AGGTAAGTTTAAACAAGATCCTACTAACTAACTCTACATTGATGAATTTTCAGACTGGCGGAAAACCTCA
GTGTGACGCTCCCCGCCGCGTCCCACGCCATCCCGCATCTGACCACCAGCGAAATGGATTTTTGCATCGA
GCTGGGTAATAAGCGTTGGCAATTTAACCGCCAGTCAGGCTTTCTTTCACAGATGTGGATTGGCGATAAA
AAACAACTGCTGACGCCGCTGCGCGATCAGTTCACCCGTGCACCGCTGGATAACGACATTGGCGTAAGTG
AAGCGACCCGCATTGACCCTAACGCCTGGGTCGGTAAGTTTAAACAAAGTTGTACTAACTAACGAAGATC
TTGATAATTTTCAGAACGCTGGAAGGCGGCGGGCCATTACCAGGCCGAAGCAGCGTTGTTGCAGTGCACG
GCAGATACACTTGCTGATGCGGTGCTGATTACGACCGCTCACGCGTGGCAGCATCAGGGGAAAACCTTAT
TTATCAGCCGGAAAACCTACCGGATTGATGGTAGTGGTCAAATGGCGATTACCGTTGATGTTGAAGTGGC
GAGCGATACACCGCATCCGGCGCGGATTGGCCTGAACTGCCAGCTGGCGCAGGTAGCAGAGCGGGTAAAC
TGGCTCGGATTAGGGCCGCAAGAAAACTATCCCGACCGCCTTACTGCCGCCTGTTTTGACCGCTGGGATC
TGCCATTGTCAGACATGTAGTAAGTTTAAACTTGATAGTACTAACTAACATGTTTCATTTAAATTTTCAG
TACCCCGTACGTCTTCCCGAGCGAAAACGGTCTGCGCTGCGGGACGCGCGAATTGAATTATGGCCCACAC
CAGTGGCGCGGCGACTTCCAGTTCAACATCAGCCGCTACAGTCAACAGCAACTGATGGAAACCAGCCATC
GCCATCTGCTGCACGCGGAAGAAGGCACATGGCTGAATATCGACGGTTTCCATATGGGGATTGGTGGCGA
CGACTCCTGGAGCCCGTCAGTATCGGCGGAATTCCAACTGAGCGCCGGTCGCTACCATTACCAACTTGTC
TGGTGTCAAAAATAATAGGGGCCGCTGTCATCAGAGTAAGTTTAAACTGAGTTCTACTAACTAACGAGTA
ATATTTAAATTTTCAGCATCTCGCGCCCGTGCCTCTGACTTCTAAGTCCAATTACTCTTCAACATCCCTA
CATGCTCTTTCTCCCTGTGCTCCCACCCCCTATTTTTGTTATTATCAAAAAAACTTCTTCTTAATTTCTT
TGTTTTTTAGCTTCTTTTAAGTCACCTCTAACAATGAAATTGTGTAGATTCAAAAATAGAATTAATTCGT
AATAAAAAGTCGAAAAAAATTGTGCTCCCTCCCCCCATTAATAATAATTCTATCCCAAAATCTACACAAT
GTTCTGTGTACACTTCTTATGTTTTTTTTACTTCTGATAAATTTTTTTTGAAACATCATAGAAAAAACCG
CACACAAAATACCTTATCATATGTTACGTTTCAGTTTATGACCGCAATTTTTATTTCTTCGCACGTCTGG
GCCTCTCATGACGTCAAATCATGCTCATCGTGAAAAAGTTTTGGAGTATTTTTGGAATTTTTCAATCAAG
TGAAAGTTTATGAAATTAATTTTCCTGCTTTTGCTTTTTGGGGGTTTCCCCTATTGTTTGTCAAGAGTTT
CGAGGACGGCGTTTTTCTTGCTAAAATCACAAGTATTGATGAGCACGATGCAAGAAAGATCGGAAGAAGG
TTTGGGTTTGAGGCTCAGTGGAAGGTGAGTAGAAGTTGATAATTTGAAAGTGGAGTAGTGTCTATGGGGT
TTTTGCCTTAAATGACAGAATACATTCCCAATATACCAAACATAACTGTTTCCTACTAGTAAAAAATAAG
CAAAGAAATTAGGCGAACGATGAGAATTGTCCTCGCTTGGGCCCTTTCGTCTCGCGCGTTTCGGTGATGA
CGGTGAAAACCTCTGACACATGCAGCTCCCGGAGACGGTCACAGCTTGTCTGTAAGCGGATGCCGGGAGC
AGACAAGCCCGTCAGGGCGCGTCAGCGGGTGTTGGCGGGTGTCGGGGCTGGCTTAACTATGCGGCATCAG
AGCAGATTGTACTGAGAGTGCACCATATGCGGTGTGAAATACCGCACAGATGCGTAAGGAGAAAATACCG
CATCAGGCGGCCTTAAGGGCCTCGTGATACGCCTATTTTTATAGGTTAATGTCATGATAATAATGGTTTC
TTAGACGTCAGGTGGCACTTTTCGGGGAAATGTGCGCGGAACCCCTATTTGTTTATTTTTCTAAATACAT
TCAAATATGTATCCGCTCATGAGACAATAACCCTGATAAATGCTTCAATAATATTGAAAAAGGAAGAGTA
TGAGTATTCAACATTTCCGTGTCGCCCTTATTCCCTTTTTTGCGGCATTTTGCCTTCCTGTTTTTGCTCA
CCCAGAAACGCTGGTGAAAGTAAAAGATGCTGAAGATCAGTTGGGTGCACGAGTGGGTTACATCGAACTG
GATCTCAACAGCGGTAAGATCCTTGAGAGTTTTCGCCCCGAAGAACGTTTTCCAATGATGAGCACTTTTA
AAGTTCTGCTATGTGGCGCGGTATTATCCCGTATTGACGCCGGGCAAGAGCAACTCGGTCGCCGCATACA
CTATTCTCAGAATGACTTGGTTGAGTACTCACCAGTCACAGAAAAGCATCTTACGGATGGCATGACAGTA
AGAGAATTATGCAGTGCTGCCATAACCATGAGTGATAACACTGCGGCCAACTTACTTCTGACAACGATCG
GAGGACCGAAGGAGCTAACCGCTTTTTTGCACAACATGGGGGATCATGTAACTCGCCTTGATCGTTGGGA
ACCGGAGCTGAATGAAGCCATACCAAACGACGAGCGTGACACCACGATGCCTGTAGCAATGGCAACAACG
TTGCGCAAACTATTAACTGGCGAACTACTTACTCTAGCTTCCCGGCAACAATTAATAGACTGGATGGAGG
CGGATAAAGTTGCAGGACCACTTCTGCGCTCGGCCCTTCCGGCTGGCTGGTTTATTGCTGATAAATCTGG
AGCCGGTGAGCGTGGGTCTCGCGGTATCATTGCAGCACTGGGGCCAGATGGTAAGCCCTCCCGTATCGTA
GTTATCTACACGACGGGGAGTCAGGCAACTATGGATGAACGAAATAGACAGATCGCTGAGATAGGTGCCT
CACTGATTAAGCATTGGTAACTGTCAGACCAAGTTTACTCATATATACTTTAGATTGATTTAAAACTTCA
TTTTTAATTTAAAAGGATCTAGGTGAAGATCCTTTTTGATAATCTCATGACCAAAATCCCTTAACGTGAG
TTTTCGTTCCACTGAGCGTCAGACCCCGTAGAAAAGATCAAAGGATCTTCTTGAGATCCTTTTTTTCTGC
GCGTAATCTGCTGCTTGCAAACAAAAAAACCACCGCTACCAGCGGTGGTTTGTTTGCCGGATCAAGAGCT
ACCAACTCTTTTTCCGAAGGTAACTGGCTTCAGCAGAGCGCAGATACCAAATACTGTCCTTCTAGTGTAG
CCGTAGTTAGGCCACCACTTCAAGAACTCTGTAGCACCGCCTACATACCTCGCTCTGCTAATCCTGTTAC
CAGTGGCTGCTGCCAGTGGCGATAAGTCGTGTCTTACCGGGTTGGACTCAAGACGATAGTTACCGGATAA
GGCGCAGCGGTCGGGCTGAACGGGGGGTTCGTGCACACAGCCCAGCTTGGAGCGAACGACCTACACCGAA
CTGAGATACCTACAGCGTGAGCATTGAGAAAGCGCCACGCTTCCCGAAGGGAGAAAGGCGGACAGGTATC
CGGTAAGCGGCAGGGTCGGAACAGGAGAGCGCACGAGGGAGCTTCCAGGGGGAAACGCCTGGTATCTTTA
TAGTCCTGTCGGGTTTCGCCACCTCTGACTTGAGCGTCGATTTTTGTGATGCTCGTCAGGGGGGCGGAGC
CTATGGAAAAACGCCAGCAACGCGGCCTTTTTACGGTTCCTGGCCTTTTGCTGGCCTTTTGCTCACATGT
TCTTTCCTGCGTTATCCCCTGATTCTGTGGATAACCGTATTACCGCCTTTGAGTGAGCTGATACCGCTCG
CCGCAGCCGAACGACCGAGCGCAGCGAGTCAGTGAGCGAGGAAGCGGAAGAGCGCCCAATACGCAAACCG
CCTCTCCCCGCGCGTTGGCCGATTCATTAATGCAGCTGGCACGACAGGTTTCCCGACTGGAAAGCGGGCA
GTGAGCGCAACGCAATTAATGTGAGTTAGCTCACTCATTAGGCACCCCAGGCTTTACACTTTATGCTTCC
GGCTCGTATGTTGTGTGGAATTGTGAGCGGATAACAATTTCACACAGGAAACAGCTATGACCATGATTAC
GCCAAGCTGTAAGTTTAAACATGATCTTACTAACTAACTATTCTCATTTAAATTTTCAGAGCTTAAAAAT
GGCTGAAATCACTCACAACGATGGATACGCTAACAACTTGGAAATGAAAT
