>Addgene plasmid #19623 | pGC200 | addgene partial sequence | sequence record 25447 | 19623 with GFP-R
TTCTCCTTTACTCATTTTTTCTACCGGTACCTTACGCTTCTTCTTTGGAGCAGTCATTTTTTCTGCCGGT
ACCTTACGCTTCTTCTTTGGAGCAGTCATTTTTTCTGCCGGTACCTTACGCTTCTTCTTTGGAGCAGTCA
TTTTTTCTGCCGGTACCTTACGCTTCTTCTTTGGAGCAGTCATTTTTTCTGAGCTCGGTACCCGGGGATC
TTGAAGTTCCTATTCCGAAGTTCCTATTCTCTAGAAAGTATAGGAACTTCAGAGCGCTTTTGAAGCTAGA
ACTAGTGGATCTGATATCACCACTTTGTACAAGAAAGCTGGGTCACCAAAAGTAGCTGAAATATAGAAAA
ACTTTAGATTTTATAACAAAAGTTATTTAAAAGTTTTAAAAGGGGAGAAAAAGAAAAAAATGATGAGAAA
AAAAGCTTGGACAACTTGCGCGTAGAATTTGGCGCCTAGTCCGCAGTCTAAGTCATCGGTGTTTGCAGAC
GTAGGATTTACGAGACAAAAAAAACATGTTTTTAATCGAAGTTTTCGATTTAATAAGAAATATCAAATTT
TCACTAGAATTTTATATTTTTGATCGGTTTACATTATTTTTTTGTACACACATGAGGCGTAGC
